Addgene plasmid #243979: pUPD3_RBS_J61130
Purpose: GoldenBraid2.0 Ribosome binding site.
Depositing lab: Christophe Herman. Depositing organization: Baylor College of Medicine. Publication: GoldenBraid2.0 E. coli: a comprehensive and characterized toolkit for enterics. Cooke MB, Welch KT, Ramirez LD, Wen AX, Marciano DC, Herman C. Synth Biol (Oxf). 2025 Aug 14;10(1):ysaf015. doi: 10.1093/synbio/ysaf015. eCollection 2025. PubMed 40927394.
Backbone
  Vector backbone: pUPD3
  Vector type: Bacterial Expression
Growth in bacteria
  Bacterial resistance: Chloramphenicol, 25 μg/mL
  Growth temperature: 37°C
  Growth strain: DH5alpha
  Copy number: High Copy
Gene/Insert
  Gene/Insert name: J61130
  Species: Synthetic
  Insert size (bp): 20
  Cloning method: Golden Gate
Terms and licenses: Academic/Nonprofit Terms; Industry Terms: Not Available to Industry
How to cite: pUPD3_RBS_J61130 was a gift from Christophe Herman (Addgene plasmid # 243979 ; http://n2t.net/addgene:243979 ; RRID:Addgene_243979)
