[The description below was written by a language model from this plasmid's Addgene catalogue record and pLannotate feature annotations shown in this document.]
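Description:
pUPD3_RBS_J61130 is a small (about 2.4 kb) GoldenBraid2.0 part-domestication plasmid that stores a single basic part, the synthetic ribosome binding site J61130, in the pUPD3 entry vector. It belongs to a GoldenBraid2.0 toolkit adapted and characterized for E. coli and other enteric bacteria. The plasmid is maintained in standard E. coli cloning strains at high copy through a ColE1/pUC-type origin, and is selected with chloramphenicol via a cat gene driven by its native cat promoter. An f1 bacteriophage origin is also present, a common backbone element that allows single-stranded DNA production with helper phage.

The payload is only about 20 bp and is too short to be picked up by automated annotation, so it does not appear in the feature table. It most likely sits in the cloning region bracketed by the T7 and SP6 promoters, which serve as generic flanking elements of the backbone. A short residual lacZα fragment next to the T7 promoter probably reflects replacement of a blue/white screening cassette when the part was inserted by Golden Gate cloning, though the record does not say so directly. A small tet promoter fragment is also annotated and appears to be a backbone remnant.

Although catalogued as a bacterial expression vector, the plasmid carries no coding sequence of interest and does not express anything itself. It is a part donor: in the GoldenBraid system, type IIS restriction enzymes release the RBS with defined overhangs so it can be combined in a one-pot reaction with promoter, coding sequence and terminator parts into a transcriptional unit. Alternative RBS parts let users tune translation initiation strength. The record does not give the overhangs or the relative strength of J61130.
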