Features (pLannotate 1.2.2; 8 found; start..end, strand, type, name):
     72..90      -  promoter       SP6 promoter: promoter for bacteriophage SP6 RNA polymerase
    237..825     -  rep_origin     ori: high-copy-number ColE1/pMB1/pBR322/pUC origin of replication
    940..1042    +  promoter       cat promoter: promoter of the E. coli cat gene encoding chloramphenicol acetyltransferase
   1043..1699    +  CDS            cat: CAT_ECOLX - Experimental evidence at protein level: Swiss-Prot protein existence level 1. This enzyme is an effector of chloramphenicol resistance in bacteria. From Escherichia coli. This protein is used as a marker in many commonly used cloning vectors, such as pACYC184.
   1787..1804    -  promoter       tet promoter (fragment): E. coli promoter for tetracycline efflux protein gene
   1815..2270    +  rep_origin     f1 ori (sequence partly withheld): f1 bacteriophage origin of replication; arrow indicates direction of (+) strand synthesis
   2289..2310    -  CDS            lacZα (fragment): LacZα fragment of β-galactosidase; lacZ fragment
   2313..2331    +  promoter       T7 promoter: promoter for bacteriophage T7 RNA polymerase
>Addgene plasmid #243979 | pUPD3_RBS_J61130 | addgene full sequence | sequence record 487810 | Addgene NGS Result
GGTCTCGCAAAGAGAAAGAAACGACATACTGAATGCGAGACCACTCATCGCCCAATCACTAGTGAATTCG
TTCTATAGTGTCACCTAAATACCATAGAGCCGTTGGTCATAGCTGTTTCCTGTCCAGGCATCATGACACG
GTTATCCACAGAATCAGGGGATAACGCAGGAAAGAACATGTGAGCAAAAGGCCAGCAAAAGGCCAGGAAC
CGTAAAAAGGCCGCGTTGCTGGCGTTTTTCCATAGGCTCCGCCCCCCTGACGAGCATCACAAAAATCGAC
GCTCAAGTCAGAGGTGGCGAAACCCGACAGGACTATAAAGATACCAGGCGTTTCCCCCTGGAAGCTCCCT
CGTGCGCTCTCCTGTTCCGACCCTGCCGCTTACCGGATACCTGTCCGCCTTTCTCCCTTCGGGAAGCGTG
GCGCTTTCTCATAGCTCACGCTGTAGGTATCTCAGTTCGGTGTAGGTCGTTCGCTCCAAGCTGGGCTGTG
TGCACGAACCCCCCGTTCAGCCCGACCGCTGCGCCTTATCCGGTAACTATCGTCTTGAGTCCAACCCGGT
AAGACACGACTTATCGCCACTGGCAGCAGCCACTGGTAACAGGATTAGCAGAGCGAGGTATGTAGGCGGT
GCTACAGAGTTCTTGAAGTGGTGGCCTAACTACGGCTACACTAGAAGAACAGTATTTGGTATCTGCGCTC
TGCTGAAGCCAGTTACCTTCGGAAAAAGAGTTGGTAGCTCTTGATCCGGCAAACAAACCACCGCTGGTAG
CGGTGGTTTTTTTGTTTGCAAGCAGCAGATTACGCGCAGAAAAAAAGGATCTCAAGAAGATCCTTTGATC
TTTTCTACGGGGTCTGACGCTCAGTGGAACGAAAACTCACGTTAAGGGATTTTGGTCATGAGATTATCAA
AAAGGATCTTCACCTAGATCCTTTTGTGATGATCGGCACGTAAGAGGTTCCAACTTTCACCATAATGAAA
TAAGATCACTACCGGGCGTATTTTTTGAGTTATCGAGATTTTCAGGAGCTAAGGAAGCTAAAATGGAGAA
AAAAATCACTGGATATACCACCGTTGATATATCCCAATGGCATCGTAAAGAACATTTTGAGGCATTTCAG
TCAGTTGCTCAATGTACCTATAACCAGACCGTTCAGCTGGATATTACGGCCTTTTTAAAGACCGTAAAGA
AAAATAAGCACAAGTTTTATCCGGCCTTTATTCACATTCTTGCCCGCCTGATGAATGCTCATCCGGAATT
CCGTATGGCAATGAAAGACGGTGAGCTGGTGATATGGGATAGTGTTCACCCTTGTTACACCGTTTTCCAT
GAGCAAACTGAAACGTTTTCATCGCTCTGGAGTGAATACCACGACGATTTCCGGCAGTTTCTACACATAT
ATTCGCAAGATGTGGCGTGTTACGGTGAAAACCTGGCCTATTTCCCTAAAGGGTTTATTGAGAATATGTT
TTTCGTGTCAGCCAATCCCTGGGTGAGTTTCACCAGTTTTGATTTAAACGTGGCCAATATGGACAACTTC
TTCGCCCCCGTTTTCACCATGGGCAAATATTATACGCAAGGCGACAAGGTGCTGATGCCGCTGGCGATTC
AGGTTCATCATGCCGTTTGTGATGGCTTCCATGTCGGCAGAATGCTTAATGAATTACAACAGTACTGCGA
TGAGTGGCAGGGCGGGGCGTAATTTTTTTAAGGCAGTTATTGGTGCCCTTAAACGCCTGGTTGCTACGCC
TGAATAAGTGATAATAAGCGGATGAATGGCAGAAATTCGATGATAAGCTGTCAAACATGATGT
[125 nt withheld, positions 1814-1938]
C
[91 nt withheld, positions 1940-2030]
AGGGTGATGGTTCACGTAGTGGGCCAGCGCCCTGATAGACGGTTTTTCGCCCTTTGACGTTGGAGTCCAC
GTTCTTT
[37 nt withheld, positions 2108-2144]
ACCCTATCTCGGTCTATTCTTTTGATTTATAAGGGATTTTGCCGATTTCGGCCTATTGGTTAAAAAATGA
GCTGATTTAACAAAAATTTAACGCGAATTTTAACAAAATATTAACGCTTACAATTTTAACATTGTAGAAA
CGCATGTAAAACGACGGCCAGTGAATTGTAATACGACTCACTATAGGGTGAATTCCGCTTAGGACCTTAG
ATATTGATCTCAA
